>Addgene plasmid #227695 | pICH41331::pU6cm-pegR::EURb7 | addgene full sequence | sequence record 452432 | Addgene NGS Result
GTGGCTCTTCAGTGGACGAAAGGGCCTCGTGATACGCCTATTTTTATAGGTTAATGTCATGATAATAATG
GTTTCTTAGACGTCAGGTGGCACTTTTCGGGGAAATGTGCGCGGAACCCCTATTTGTTTATTTTTCTAAA
TACATTCAAATATGTATCCGCTCATGAGACAATAACCCTGATAAATGCTTCAATAATATTGAAAAAGGAA
GAGTATGCGCTCACGCAACTGGTCCAGAACCTTGACCGAACGCAGCGGTGGTAACGGCGCAGTGGCGGTT
TTCATGGCTTGTTATGACTGTTTTTTTTTGGGGTACAGTCTATGCCTCGGGCATCCAAGCAGCAAGCGCG
TTACGCCGTGGGTCGATGTTTGATGTTATGGAGCAGCAACGATGTTACGCAGCAGGGCAGTCGCCCTAAA
ACAAAGTTAAACATCATGAGGGAAGCGGTGATCGCCGAAGTATCGACTCAACTATCAGAGGTAGTTGGCG
TCATCGAGCGCCATCTCGAACCGACGTTGCTGGCCGTACATTTGTACGGCTCCGCAGTGGATGGCGGCCT
GAAGCCACACAGCGATATTGATTTGCTGGTTACGGTGACCGTAAGGCTTGATGAAACAACGCGGCGAGCT
TTGATCAACGACCTTTTGGAAACTTCGGCTTCCCCTGGAGAGAGCGAGATTCTCCGCGCTGTAGAAGTCA
CCATTGTTGTGCACGACGACATCATTCCGTGGCGTTATCCAGCTAAGCGCGAACTGCAATTTGGAGAATG
GCAGCGCAATGACATTCTTGCAGGTATCTTCGAGCCAGCCACGATCGACATTGATCTGGCTATCTTGCTG
ACAAAAGCAAGAGAACATAGCGTTGCCTTGGTAGGTCCAGCGGCGGAGGAACTCTTTGATCCGGTTCCTG
AACAGGATCTATTTGAGGCGCTAAATGAAACCTTAACGCTATGGAACTCGCCGCCCGACTGGGCTGGCGA
TGAGCGAAATGTAGTGCTTACGTTGTCCCGCATTTGGTACAGCGCAGTAACCGGCAAAATCGCGCCGAAG
GATGTCGCTGCCGACTGGGCAATGGAGCGCCTGCCGGCCCAGTATCAGCCCGTCATACTTGAAGCTAGAC
AGGCTTATCTTGGACAAGAAGAAGATCGCTTGGCCTCGCGCGCAGATCAGTTGGAAGAATTTGTCCATTA
CGTAAAAGGCGAGATCACCAAGGTAGTCGGCAAATAACTGTCAGACCAAGTTTACTCATATATACTTTAG
ATTGATTTAAAACTTCATTTTTAATTTAAAAGGATCTAGGTGAAGATCCTTTTTGATAATCTCATGACCA
AAATCCCTTAACGTGAGTTTTCGTTCCACTGAGCGTCAGACCCCGTAGAAAAGATCAAAGGATCTTCTTG
AGATCCTTTTTTTCTGCGCGTAATCTGCTGCTTGCAAACAAAAAAACCACCGCTACCAGCGGTGGTTTGT
TTGCCGGATCAAGAGCTACCAACTCTTTTTCCGAAGGTAACTGGCTTCAGCAGAGCGCAGATACCAAATA
CTGTTCTTCTAGTGTAGCCGTAGTTAGGCCACCACTTCAAGAACTCTGTAGCACCGCCTACATACCTCGC
TCTGCTAATCCTGTTACCAGTGGCTGCTGCCAGTGGCGATAAGTCGTGTCTTACCGGGTTGGACTCAAGA
CGATAGTTACCGGATAAGGCGCAGCGGTCGGGCTGAACGGGGGGTTCGTGCACACAGCCCAGCTTGGAGC
GAACGACCTACACCGAACTGAGATACCTACAGCGTGAGCTATGAGAAAGCGCCACGCTTCCCGAAGGGAG
AAAGGCGGACAGGTATCCGGTAAGCGGCAGGGTCGGAACAGGAGAGCGCACGAGGGAGCTTCCAGGGGGA
AACGCCTGGTATCTTTATAGTCCTGTCGGGTTTCGCCACCTCTGACTTGAGCGTCGATTTTTGTGATGCT
CGTCAGGGGGGCGGAGCCTATGGAAAAACGCCAGCAACGCGGCCTTTTTACGGTTCCTGGCCTTTTGCTG
GCCTTTTGCTCACATGTTCTTTCCTGCGTTATCCCCTGATTCTGTGGATAACCGTATTACCGCCTTTGAG
TGAGCTGATACCGCTCGCCGCAGCCGAACGACCGAGCGCAGCGAGTCAGTGAGCGAGGAAGCGGAAGAGC
GCCCAATACGCAAACCGCCTCTCCCCGCGCGTTGGCCGATTCATTAATCACTCTGTGGTCTCAGGAGATG
GAGTCAAAGATTCAAATAGAGGACCTAACAGAACTCGCCGTAAAGACTGGCGAACAGTTCATACAGAGTC
TCTTACGACTCAATGACAAGAAGAAAATCTTCGTCAACATGGTGGAGCACGACACACTTGTCTACTCCAA
AAATATCAAAGATACAGTCTCAGAAGATCAAAGGGCAATTGAGACTTTTCAACAAAGGGTAATATCCGGA
AACCTCCTCGGATTCCATTGCCCAGCTATCTGTCACTTTATTGTGAAGATAGTGGAAAAGGAAGGTGGCT
CCTACAAATGCCATCATTGCGATAAAGGAAAGGCCATCGTTGAAGATGCCTCTGCCGACAGTGGTCCCAA
AGATGGACCCCCACCCACGAGGAGCATCGTGGAAAAAGAAGATGTTCCAACCACATCTTCAAAGCAAGTG
GATTGATGTGATTGGCAGACATACTGTCCCACAAATGAAGATGGAATCTGTAAAAGAAAACGCGTGAAAT
AATGCGTCTGACAAAGGTTAGGTCGGCTGCCTTTAATCAATACCAAAGTGGTCCCTACCACGATGGAAAA
ACTGTGCAGTCGGTTTGGCTTTTTCTGACGAACAAATAAGATTCGTGGCCGACAGGTGGGGGTCCACCAT
GTGAAGGCATCTTCAGACTCCAATAATGGAGCAATGACGTAAGGGCTTACGAAATAAGTAAGGGTAGTTT
GGGAAATGTCCACTCACCCGTCAGTCTATAAATACTTAGCCCCTCCCTCATTGTTAAGGGAGCAAAATCT
CAGAGAGATAGTCCTAGAGAGAGAAAGAGAGCAAGTAGCCTAGAAGTAGTCAAGGCGGCGAAGTATTCAG
GCACGTGGCCAGGAAGAAGAAAAGCCAAGACGACGAAAACAGGTAAGAGCTAAGCATCTAGAAAGTTGAA
AACAATCTTCAAAAGTCCCACATCGCTTAGATAAGAAAACGAAGCTGAGTTTATATACAGCTAGAGTCGA
AGTAGTGATTGAACAAAGCACCAGTGGTCTAGTGGTAGAATAGTACCCTGCCACGGTACAGACCCGGGTT
CGATTCCCGGCTGGTGCATTGTCTTCAATTCCTTACGGATCGAAGACAAGTTTAAGAGCTATGCTGGAAA
CAGCATAGCAAGTTTAAATAAGGCTAGTCCGTTATCGACTTGAAAAAGTCGCACCGAGTCGGTGCTTGTC
TTCTAGACTAGTCGACGAAGACAACGCGGTTCTATCTAGTTACGCGTTAAACCAACTAGAAGGCCGGCAT
GGTCCCAGCCTCCTCGCTGGCGCCGGCTGGGCAACATGCTTCGGCATGGCGAATGGGACTTTTTTTTGCT
TAAAGCAGAATGCTGAGCTAAAAGAAAGGCTTTTTCCATTTTCGAGAGACAATGAGAAAAGAAGAAGAAG
AAGAAGAAGAAGAAGAAGAAGAAGAAGAAAAGAGTAAATAATAAAGCCCCACAGGAGGCGAAGTTCTTGT
AGCTCCATGTTATCTAAGTTATTGATATTGTTTGCCCTATATTTTATTTCTGTCATTGTGTATGTTTTGT
TCAGTTTCGATCTCCTTGCAAAATGCAGAGATTATGAGATGAATAAACTAAGTTATATTATTATACGTGT
TAATATTCTCCTCCTCTCTCTAGCTAGCCTTTTGTTTTCTCTTTTTCTTATTTGATTTTCTTTAAATCAA
TCCATTTTAGGAGAGGGCCAGGGAGTGATCCAGCAAAACATGAAGATTAGAAGAAACTTCCCTCTTTTTT
TTCCTGAAAACAATTTAACGTCGAGATTTATCTCTTTTTGTAATGGAATCATTTCTACAGTTATGACACC
AACTCGGTCCATTTGCACCCCTAATCATAATAGCTTTAATATTTCAAGATATTATTAAGTTAACGTTGTC
AATATCCTGGAAATTTTGCAAAATGAATCAAGCCTATATGGCTGTAATATGAATTTAAAAGCAGCTCGAT
GTGGTGGTAATATGTAATTTACTTGATTCTAAAAAAATATCCCAAGTATTAATAATTTCTGCTAGGAAGA
AGGTTAGCTACGATTTACAGCAAAGCCAGAATACAAAGAACCATAAAGTGATTGAAGCTCGAAATATACG
AAGGAACAAATATTTTTAAAAAAATACGCAATGACTTGGAACAAAAGAAAGTGATATATTTTTTGTTCTT
AAACAAGCATCCCCTCTAAAGAATGGCAGTTTTCCTTTGCATGTAACTATTATGCTCCCTTCGTTACAAA
AATTTTGGACTACTATTGGGAACTTCTTCTGAAAATAGTGCGCTTGAGACCACGAA
Features (pLannotate 1.2.2; 10 found; start..end, strand, type, name):
    110..214     +  promoter       AmpR promoter: bla
    205..285     -  CDS            int (fragment): INT2_ECOLX - Protein inferred from homology: Swiss-Prot protein existence level 3. Putative integrase believed to be involved in the insertion of antibiotic resistance genes into plasmids and transposons. From Escherichia coli.
    373..429     +  CDS            GmR (fragment): gentamycin acetyltransferase; aacC1; confers resistance to gentamycin
    436..1224    +  CDS            aadA: S3AD_ECOLX - Experimental evidence at protein level: Swiss-Prot protein existence level 1. Mediates bacterial resistance to the antibiotics streptomycin and spectinomycin. From Escherichia coli.
   1398..1986    +  rep_origin     ori: high-copy-number ColE1/pMB1/pBR322/pUC origin of replication
   2169..2218    +  CDS            lacI (fragment): lac repressor; lacI; The lac repressor binds to the lac operator to inhibit transcription in E. coli. This inhibition can be relieved by adding lactose or isopropyl-β-D-thiogalactopyranoside (IPTG).
   2420..2672    +  promoter       CaMV 35S promoter (fragment): strong constitutive promoter from cauliflower mosaic virus
   3159..3175    +  promoter       AtU6 promoter (fragment): consensus promoter from the three Arabidopsis U6 snRNA genes (Waibel and Filipowicz, 1990; Nekrasov et al., 2013)
   3237..3307    +  ncRNA          tRNA: Accession: RF00005 - tRNA
   3358..3425    +  misc_RNA       tracrRNA (fragment): trans-activating CRISPR RNA for the Streptococcus pyogenes CRISPR/Cas9 system
