[The description below was written by a language model from this plasmid's Addgene catalogue record and pLannotate feature annotations shown in this document.]
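Description:
pICH41331::pU6cm-pegR::EURb7 is a Golden Gate (MoClo-style) level 0 acceptor plasmid built on the pICH41331 backbone for assembling plant prime-editing guide RNA expression units. It is propagated in E. coli from a high-copy ColE1/pUC-type origin and selected with spectinomycin through the aadA adenylyltransferase gene. aadA is preceded by a bla-type promoter and by short integrase and gentamicin-acetyltransferase fragments, which are probably remnants of the resistance cassette's origin rather than functional genes. A small lacI fragment is likewise backbone residue. The full annotated sequence is about 4.5 kb, of which the synthetic insert is recorded as roughly 2.3 kb.

The insert is an altered engineered pegRNA (epegRNA) backbone with cloning sites into which the user places the spacer (gRNA) and the reverse-transcription template. Transcription is driven by a "U6 composite" promoter (pU6cm). In keeping with that name, the feature table detects a CaMV 35S promoter fragment upstream of an Arabidopsis U6 consensus element, suggesting 35S-derived sequence combined with a U6 core, although the record does not spell out the architecture. A tRNA element follows the promoter and precedes a fragment of the Streptococcus pyogenes Cas9 tracrRNA scaffold. tRNAs in this position are commonly used for endogenous processing of the transcript to release a precise guide RNA 5′ end. The unit ends in a dual terminator called EURb7, which the automated annotation does not pick up and whose composition is not stated.

Once loaded with target-specific sequences, the module is meant to be moved into higher-level Golden Gate assemblies. The associated work concerns optimised prime editing in dicots, yielding heritable edits in tomato and Arabidopsis.
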