Addgene plasmid #227695: pICH41331::pU6cm-pegR::EURb7
Purpose: Golden Gate level 0 acceptor vector for cloning altered epegRNA: altered epegRNA being driven by U6 composite promoter (pU6cm) and terminated by a dual terminator (EURb7).
Depositing lab: Jae-Yean Kim. Depositing organization: Gyeongsang National University. Publication: Optimized dicot prime editing enables heritable desired edits in tomato and Arabidopsis. Vu TV, Nguyen NT, Kim J, Song YJ, Nguyen TH, Kim JY. Nat Plants. 2024 Sep 6. doi: 10.1038/s41477-024-01786-w. PubMed 39242983.
Backbone
  Vector backbone: pICH41331
  Vector type: Plant Expression, CRISPR
Growth in bacteria
  Bacterial resistance: Spectinomycin, 50 μg/mL
  Growth temperature: 37°C
  Growth strain: DH5alpha
  Growth instructions: The depositing lab recommends using 10beta strain for expression.
  Copy number: High Copy
Gene/Insert
  Gene/Insert name: Altered epegRNA backbone with cloning sites for gRNA and RTT.
  Species: Synthetic
  Insert size (bp): 2287
  Promoter: U6 composite
  Cloning method: Golden Gate
  Sequencing primers: 5′ GTCAAGGCGGCGAAGTATT
Terms and licenses: Academic/Nonprofit Terms; Industry Terms: Not Available to Industry
How to cite: pICH41331::pU6cm-pegR::EURb7 was a gift from Jae-Yean Kim (Addgene plasmid # 227695 ; http://n2t.net/addgene:227695 ; RRID:Addgene_227695)
